Addgene plasmid #202978: Salsa-BC137-P2D5
Purpose: Expression of barcoded reporter plasmid for PRESTO-Salsa; EGFP/BC137
Depositing lab: Noah Palm. Depositing organization: Yale University. Publication: Highly multiplexed bioactivity screening reveals human and microbiota metabolome-GPCRome interactions. Chen H, Rosen CE, Gonzalez-Hernandez JA, Song D, Potempa J, Ring AM, Palm NW. Cell. 2023 Jul 6;186(14):3095-3110.e19. doi: 10.1016/j.cell.2023.05.024. Epub 2023 Jun 14. PubMed 37321219.
Backbone
  Vector backbone: pCER206
  Vector type: Mammalian Expression
Growth in bacteria
  Bacterial resistance: Ampicillin, 100 μg/mL
  Growth temperature: 37°C
  Growth strain: DH5alpha
  Copy number: High Copy
Gene/Insert
  Gene/Insert name: EGFP/BC137
  Species: Synthetic
  Insert size (bp): 730
  Promoter: Tet Response Element (TRE)
  Cloning method: Restriction Enzyme; 5′ cloning site BsrGI (not destroyed); 3′ cloning site HindIII (not destroyed)
  Sequencing primers: 5′ Custom primer (GAAGCGCGATCACATGG)
Terms and licenses: Academic/Nonprofit Terms; Industry Terms: Not Available to Industry
How to cite: Salsa-BC137-P2D5 was a gift from Noah Palm (Addgene plasmid # 202978 ; http://n2t.net/addgene:202978 ; RRID:Addgene_202978)
