[The description below was written by a language model from this plasmid's Addgene catalogue record and pLannotate feature annotations shown in this document.]
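Description:
Salsa-BC137-P2D5 is a mammalian expression reporter plasmid built on the pCER206 backbone, one member of a set of barcoded reporters made for PRESTO-Salsa, a highly multiplexed GPCR bioactivity screening platform. The sequenced record is 5,115 nt. It is propagated in E. coli as a high-copy plasmid through a ColE1/pUC-type origin and selected with ampicillin via the β-lactamase (AmpR) gene and its own promoter. No mammalian selection marker is annotated; the short matches to lacI, an aminoglycoside phosphotransferase and SV40 large T antigen appear to be backbone remnants rather than functional genes.

The payload is a synthetic insert of about 730 bp, EGFP/BC137, cloned between BsrGI and HindIII sites and driven by a tetracycline response element. The feature table shows tetO repeats at the centre of what looks like a bidirectional arrangement. On one side, a TRE3G-type promoter fragment points toward the mammalian codon-optimized EGFP coding sequence. An SV40 polyadenylation signal lies just downstream of EGFP, although it is annotated on the opposite strand. On the other side, a minimal CMV promoter faces a polylinker fragment, a rabbit β-globin intron and a β-globin poly(A) signal, with no coding sequence annotated between them apart from a short globin exon match. The barcode itself is not annotated; the cloning sites suggest it lies near the 3′ end of the EGFP transcript, but the record does not give its position. In use, a tetracycline-family transactivator supplied in trans would presumably switch on transcription of the barcoded EGFP message. The plasmid-specific barcode could then be read out alongside many others in a pooled assay. The record does not spell out these details or say which receptor is paired with BC137.
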