Features (pLannotate 1.2.2; 17 found; start..end, strand, type, name):
      2..55      +  CDS            lacI (fragment): lac repressor; lacI; The lac repressor binds to the lac operator to inhibit transcription in E. coli. This inhibition can be relieved by adding lactose or isopropyl-β-D-thiogalactopyranoside (IPTG).
    388..443     -  polyA_signal   β-globin poly(A) signal: rabbit β-globin polyadenylation signal (Gil and Proudfoot, 1987)
    518..640     -  CDS            HBB: HBB_COLGU - Experimental evidence at transcript level: Swiss-Prot protein existence level 2. Involved in oxygen transport from the lung to the various peripheral tissues. From Colobus guereza (Mantled guereza) (Eastern black-and-white colobus monkey).
    644..1216    -  intron         β-globin intron: intron from rabbit β-globin gene
   1312..1343    -  misc_feature   MCS (fragment): pUC18/19 multiple cloning site
   1437..1475    -  promoter       minimal CMV promoter: human cytomegalovirus (CMV) immediate early promoter
   1493..1708    -  protein_bind   tetracycline response element (fragment): contains seven copies of the tetracycline operator tetO tetracycline repressor TetR
   1708..1753    +  promoter       TRE3GV promoter (fragment): 3rd-generation Tet-responsive promoter that can be activated by binding of Tet-On® 3G, optimized for retroviral and lentiviral vectors
   1829..1856    +  misc_feature   MCS (fragment): pBluescript multiple cloning site
   1861..2580    +  CDS            EGFP: the original enhanced GFP (Yang et al., 1996) mammalian codon-optimized
   2591..2613    +  misc_feature   MCS (fragment): pBluescript multiple cloning site
   2627..2761    -  polyA_signal   SV40 poly(A) signal: SV40 polyadenylation signal
   2784..2867    -  CDS            large T antigen (fragment): large T antigen from SV40 (simian virus 40)
   2861..3091    -  CDS            str (fragment): STR_KLEPN - Protein inferred from homology: Swiss-Prot protein existence level 3. The aminoglycoside phosphotransferases achieve inactivation of their antibiotic substrates by phosphorylation. From Klebsiella pneumoniae.
   3210..3314    +  promoter       AmpR promoter: bla
   3315..4175    +  CDS            AmpR: β-lactamase; bla; confers resistance to ampicillin, carbenicillin, and related antibiotics
   4346..4934    +  rep_origin     ori: high-copy-number ColE1/pMB1/pBR322/pUC origin of replication
>Addgene plasmid #202978 | Salsa-BC137-P2D5 | addgene full sequence | sequence record 421337 | Addgene NGS Result
AGCGCCCAATACGCAAACCGCCTCTCCCCGCGCGTTGGCCGATTCATTAATGCAGTCGAGGGATCTCCAT
AAGAGAAGAGGGACAGCTATGACTGGGAGTAGTCAGGAGAGGAGGAAAAATCTGGCTAGTAAAACATGTA
AGGAAAATTTTAGGGATGTTAAAGAAAAAAATAACACAAAACAAAATATAAAAAAAATCTAACCTCAAGT
CAAGGCTTTTCTATGGAATAAGGAATGGACAGCAGGGGGCTGTTTCATATACTGATGACCTCTTTATAGC
CAACCTTTGTTCATGGCAGCCAGCATATGGGCATATGTTGCCAAACTCTAAACCAAATACTCATTCTGAT
GTTTTAAATGATTTGCCCTCCCATATGTCCTTCCGAGTGAGAGACACAAAAAATTCCAACACACTATTGC
AATGAAAATAAATTTCCTTTATTAGCCAGAAGTCAGATGCTCAAGGGGCTTCATGATGTCCCCATAATTT
TTGGCAGAGGGAAAAAGATCGATCTCAGTGGTATTTGTGAGCCAGGGCATTGGCCACACCAGCCACCACC
TTCTGATAGGCAGCCTGCACCTGAGGAGTGAATTCTTTGCCAAAATGATGAGACAGCACAACAACCAGCA
CGTTGCCCAGGAGCTGTAGGAAAGAGAAGAAGGCATGAACATGGTTAGCAGAGGGGCCCGGTTTGGACTC
AGAGTATTTTATCCTCATCTCAAACAGTGTATATCATTGTAACCATAAAGAGAAAGGCAGGATGATGACC
AGGGTGTAGTTGTTTCTACCAATAAGAATATTTCCACGCCAGCCAGAATTTATATGCAGAAATATTCTAC
CTTATCATTTAATTATAACAATTGTTCTCTAAAACTGTGCTGAAGTACAATATAATATACCCTGATTGCC
TTGAAAAAAAAGTGATTAGAGAAAGTACTTACAATCTGACAAATAAACAAAAGTGAATTTAAAAATTCGT
TACAAATGCAAGCTAAAGTTTAACGAAAAAGTTACAGAAAATGAAAAGAAAATAAGAGGAGACAATGGTT
GTCAACAGAGTAGAAAGTGAAAGAAACAAAATTATCATGAGGGTCCATGGTGATACAAGGGACATCTTCC
CATTCTAAACAACACCCTGAAAACTTTGCCCCCTCCATATAACATGAATTTTACAATAGCGAAAAAGAAA
GAACAATCAAGGGTCCCCAAACTCACCCTGAAGTTCTCAGCTCTAGAGATATCGTCGAGGCCGCGCTAGC
GTTTAAACTGTCGACCTTAATTAAGAGATCTGCTCGAGGCGCGTCAGCTGACTAGAGGATCCCCGGGTAC
CGAGCTCGAATTCGGGGCCGCGGAGGCTGGATCGGTCCCGGTGTCTTCTATGGAGGTCAAAACAGCGTGG
ATGGCGTCTCCAGGCGATCTGACGGTTCACTAAACGAGCTCTGCTTATATAGGCCTCCCACCGTACACGC
CTACCTCGACCCGGGTACCGAGCTCGACTTTCACTTTTCTCTATCACTGATAGGGAGTGGTAAACTCGAC
TTTCACTTTTCTCTATCACTGATAGGGAGTGGTAAACTCGACTTTCACTTTTCTCTATCACTGATAGGGA
GTGGTAAACTCGACTTTCACTTTTCTCTATCACTGATAGGGAGTGGTAAACTCGACTTTCACTTTTCTCT
ATCACTGATAGGGAGTGGTAAACTCGACCTATATAAGCAGAGCTCGTTTAGTGAACCGTCAGATCGCCTG
GAGACGCCATCCACGCTGTTTTGACCTCCATAGAAGACACCGGGACCGATCCAGCCTCCGCGGCCCCGAA
TTCCTGCAGCGGCCGCTCTAGAACTAGTGGATCCCCGCGGATGGTGAGCAAGGGCGAGGAGCTGTTCACC
GGGGTGGTGCCCATCCTGGTCGAGCTGGACGGCGACGTAAACGGCCACAAGTTCAGCGTGTCCGGCGAGG
GCGAGGGCGATGCCACCTACGGCAAGCTGACCCTGAAGTTCATCTGCACCACCGGCAAGCTGCCCGTGCC
CTGGCCCACCCTCGTGACCACCCTGACCTACGGCGTGCAGTGCTTCAGCCGCTACCCCGACCACATGAAG
CAGCACGACTTCTTCAAGTCCGCCATGCCCGAAGGCTACGTCCAGGAGCGCACCATCTTCTTCAAGGACG
ACGGCAACTACAAGACCCGCGCCGAGGTGAAGTTCGAGGGCGACACCCTGGTGAACCGCATCGAGCTGAA
GGGCATCGACTTCAAGGAGGACGGCAACATCCTGGGGCACAAGCTGGAGTACAACTACAACAGCCACAAC
GTCTATATCATGGCCGACAAGCAGAAGAACGGCATCAAGGTGAACTTCAAGATCCGCCACAACATCGAGG
ACGGCAGCGTGCAGCTCGCCGACCACTACCAGCAGAACACCCCCATCGGCGACGGCCCCGTGCTGCTGCC
CGACAACCACTACCTGAGCACCCAGTCCGCCCTGAGCAAAGACCCCAACGAGAAGCGCGATCACATGGTC
CTGCTGGAGTTCGTGACCGCCGCCGGGATCACTCTCGGCATGGACGAGCTGTACAAGTAAACCGCCTGGC
GAATTCGATATCAAGCTTGTCGACCTAGTTCTAGAGGATCCAGACATGATAAGATACATTGATGAGTTTG
GACAAACCACAACTAGAATGCAGTGAAAAAAATGCTTTATTTGTGAAATTTGTGATGCTATTGCTTTATT
TGTAACCATTATAAGCTGCAATAAACAAGTTAACAACAACAATTGCATTCATTTTATGTTTCAGGTTCAG
GGGGAGGTGTGGGAGGTTTTTTAAAGCAAGTAAAACCTCTACAAATGTGGTATGGCTGATTATGATCCTG
CAAGCCTCGTCGTCCTGGCCGGACCACGCTATCTGTGCAAGGTCCCCGGCCCCGGACGCGCGCTCCATGA
GCAGAGCGCCCGCCGCCGAGGCGAAGACTCGGGCGGCGCCCTGCCCGTCCCACCAGGTCAACAGGCGGTA
ACCGGCCTCTTCATCGGGAATGCGCGCGACCTTCAGCATCGCCGGCATGTCCCCCTGGCGGACGGGAAGT
ATCCAGCTCGACCAAGCTGGCCGCGTCGAGTGAAGACGAAAGGGCCTCGTGATACGCCTATTTTTATAGG
TTAATGTCATGATAATAATGGTTTCTTAGACGTCAGGTGGCACTTTTCGGGGAAATGTGCGCGGAACCCC
TATTTGTTTATTTTTCTAAATACATTCAAATATGTATCCGCTCATGAGACAATAACCCTGATAAATGCTT
CAATAATATTGAAAAAGGAAGAGTATGAGTATTCAACATTTCCGTGTCGCCCTTATTCCCTTTTTTGCGG
CATTTTGCCTTCCTGTTTTTGCTCACCCAGAAACGCTGGTGAAAGTAAAAGATGCTGAAGATCAGTTGGG
TGCACGAGTGGGTTACATCGAACTGGATCTCAACAGCGGTAAGATCCTTGAGAGTTTTCGCCCCGAAGAA
CGTTTTCCAATGATGAGCACTTTTAAAGTTCTGCTATGTGGCGCGGTATTATCCCGTGTTGACGCCGGGC
AAGAGCAACTCGGTCGCCGCATACACTATTCTCAGAATGACTTGGTTGAGTACTCACCAGTCACAGAAAA
GCATCTTACGGATGGCATGACAGTAAGAGAATTATGCAGTGCTGCCATAACCATGAGTGATAACACTGCG
GCCAACTTACTTCTGACAACGATCGGAGGACCGAAGGAGCTAACCGCTTTTTTGCACAACATGGGGGATC
ATGTAACTCGCCTTGATCGTTGGGAACCGGAGCTGAATGAAGCCATACCAAACGACGAGCGTGACACCAC
GATGCCTGTAGCAATGGCAACAACGTTGCGCAAACTATTAACTGGCGAACTACTTACTCTAGCTTCCCGG
CAACAATTAATAGACTGGATGGAGGCGGATAAAGTTGCAGGACCACTTCTGCGCTCGGCCCTTCCGGCTG
GCTGGTTTATTGCTGATAAATCTGGAGCCGGTGAGCGTGGGTCTCGCGGTATCATTGCAGCACTGGGGCC
AGATGGTAAGCCCTCCCGTATCGTAGTTATCTACACGACGGGGAGTCAGGCAACTATGGATGAACGAAAT
AGACAGATCGCTGAGATAGGTGCCTCACTGATTAAGCATTGGTAACTGTCAGACCAAGTTTACTCATATA
TACTTTAGATTGATTTAAAACTTCATTTTTAATTTAAAAGGATCTAGGTGAAGATCCTTTTTGATAATCT
CATGACCAAAATCCCTTAACGTGAGTTTTCGTTCCACTGAGCGTCAGACCCCGTAGAAAAGATCAAAGGA
TCTTCTTGAGATCCTTTTTTTCTGCGCGTAATCTGCTGCTTGCAAACAAAAAAACCACCGCTACCAGCGG
TGGTTTGTTTGCCGGATCAAGAGCTACCAACTCTTTTTCCGAAGGTAACTGGCTTCAGCAGAGCGCAGAT
ACCAAATACTGTTCTTCTAGTGTAGCCGTAGTTAGGCCACCACTTCAAGAACTCTGTAGCACCGCCTACA
TACCTCGCTCTGCTAATCCTGTTACCAGTGGCTGCTGCCAGTGGCGATAAGTCGTGTCTTACCGGGTTGG
ACTCAAGACGATAGTTACCGGATAAGGCGCAGCGGTCGGGCTGAACGGGGGGTTCGTGCACACAGCCCAG
CTTGGAGCGAACGACCTACACCGAACTGAGATACCTACAGCGTGAGCTATGAGAAAGCGCCACGCTTCCC
GAAGGGAGAAAGGCGGACAGGTATCCGGTAAGCGGCAGGGTCGGAACAGGAGAGCGCACGAGGGAGCTTC
CAGGGGGAAACGCCTGGTATCTTTATAGTCCTGTCGGGTTTCGCCACCTCTGACTTGAGCGTCGATTTTT
GTGATGCTCGTCAGGGGGGCGGAGCCTATGGAAAAACGCCAGCAACGCGGCCTTTTTACGGTTCCTGGCC
TTTTGCTGGCCTTTTGCTCACATGTTCTTTCCTGCGTTATCCCCTGATTCTGTGGATAACCGTATTACCG
CCTTTGAGTGAGCTGATACCGCTCGCCGCAGCCGAACGACCGAGCGCAGCGAGTCAGTGAGCGAGGAAGC
GGAAG
