>Addgene plasmid #202978 | Salsa-BC137-P2D5 | depositor partial sequence | sequence record 393851 | BC137
ACCGCCTGGC
